>Addgene plasmid #76860 | ABCC1 gRNA (BRDN0001149178) | addgene full sequence | sequence record 186648 | Addgene Assembled Sequence
CCCGGGTGCAAAGATGGATAAAGTTTTAAACAGAGAGGAATCTTTGCAGCTAATGGACCTTCTAGGTCTT
GAAAGGAGTGGGAATTGGCTCCGGTGCCCGTCAGTGGGCAGAGCGCACATCGCCCACAGTCCCCGAGAAG
TTGGGGGGAGGGGTCGGCAATTGATCCGGTGCCTAGAGAAGGTGGCGCGGGGTAAACTGGGAAAGTGATG
TCGTGTACTGGCTCCGCCTTTTTCCCGAGGGTGGGGGAGAACCGTATATAAGTGCAGTAGTCGCCGTGAA
CGTTCTTTTTCGCAACGGGTTTGCCGCCAGAACACAGGTAAGTGCCGTGTGTGGTTCCCGCGGGCCTGGC
CTCTTTACGGGTTATGGCCCTTGCGTGCCTTGAATTACTTCCACCTGGCTGCAGTACGTGATTCTTGATC
CCGAGCTTCGGGTTGGAAGTGGGTGGGAGAGTTCGAGGCCTTGCGCTTAAGGAGCCCCTTCGCCTCGTGC
TTGAGTTGAGGCCTGGCCTGGGCGCTGGGGCCGCCGCGTGCGAATCTGGTGGCACCTTCGCGCCTGTCTC
GCTGCTTTCGATAAGTCTCTAGCCATTTAAAATTTTTGATGACCTGCTGCGACGCTTTTTTTCTGGCAAG
ATAGTCTTGTAAATGCGGGCCAAGATCTGCACACTGGTATTTCGGTTTTTGGGGCCGCGGGCGGCGACGG
GGCCCGTGCGTCCCAGCGCACATGTTCGGCGAGGCGGGGCCTGCGAGCGCGGCCACCGAGAATCGGACGG
GGGTAGTCTCAAGCTGGCCGGCCTGCTCTGGTGCCTGGCCTCGCGCCGCCGTGTATCGCCCCGCCCTGGG
CGGCAAGGCTGGCCCGGTCGGCACCAGTTGCGTGAGCGGAAAGATGGCCGCTTCCCGGCCCTGCTGCAGG
GAGCTCAAAATGGAGGACGCGGCGCTCGGGAGAGCGGGCGGGTGAGTCACCCACACAAAGGAAAAGGGCC
TTTCCGTCCTCAGCCGTCGCTTCATGTGACTCCACGGAGTACCGGGCGCCGTCCAGGCACCTCGATTAGT
TCTCGAGCTTTTGGAGTACGTCGTCTTTAGGTTGGGGGGAGGGGTTTTATGCGATGGAGTTTCCCCACAC
TGAGTGGGTGGAGACTGAAGTTAGGCCAGCTTGGCACTTGATGTAATTCTCCTTGGAATTTGCCCTTTTT
GAGTTTGGATCTTGGTTCATTCTCAAGCCTCAGACAGTGGTTCAAAGTTTTTTTCTTCCATTTCAGGTGT
CGTGACGTACGGCCACCATGACCGAGTACAAGCCCACGGTGCGCCTCGCCACCCGCGACGACGTCCCCAG
GGCCGTACGCACCCTCGCCGCCGCGTTCGCCGACTACCCCGCCACGCGCCACACCGTCGATCCGGACCGC
CACATCGAGCGGGTCACCGAGCTGCAAGAACTCTTCCTCACGCGCGTCGGGCTCGACATCGGCAAGGTGT
GGGTCGCGGACGACGGCGCCGCCGTGGCGGTCTGGACCACGCCGGAGAGCGTCGAAGCGGGGGCGGTGTT
CGCCGAGATCGGCCCGCGCATGGCCGAGTTGAGCGGTTCCCGGCTGGCCGCGCAGCAACAGATGGAAGGC
CTCCTGGCGCCGCACCGGCCCAAGGAGCCCGCGTGGTTCCTGGCCACCGTCGGAGTCTCGCCCGACCACC
AGGGCAAGGGTCTGGGCAGCGCCGTCGTGCTCCCCGGAGTGGAGGCGGCCGAGCGCGCCGGGGTGCCCGC
CTTCCTGGAGACCTCCGCGCCCCGCAACCTCCCCTTCTACGAGCGGCTCGGCTTCACCGTCACCGCCGAC
GTCGAGGTGCCCGAAGGACCGCGCACCTGGTGCATGACCCGCAAGCCCGGTGCCTGAACGCGTTAAGTCG
ACAATCAACCTCTGGATTACAAAATTTGTGAAAGATTGACTGGTATTCTTAACTATGTTGCTCCTTTTAC
GCTATGTGGATACGCTGCTTTAATGCCTTTGTATCATGCTATTGCTTCCCGTATGGCTTTCATTTTCTCC
TCCTTGTATAAATCCTGGTTGCTGTCTCTTTATGAGGAGTTGTGGCCCGTTGTCAGGCAACGTGGCGTGG
TGTGCACTGTGTTTGCTGACGCAACCCCCACTGGTTGGGGCATTGCCACCACCTGTCAGCTCCTTTCCGG
GACTTTCGCTTTCCCCCTCCCTATTGCCACGGCGGAACTCATCGCCGCCTGCCTTGCCCGCTGCTGGACA
GGGGCTCGGCTGTTGGGCACTGACAATTCCGTGGTGTTGTCGGGGAAATCATCGTCCTTTCCTTGGCTGC
TCGCCTGTGTTGCCACCTGGATTCTGCGCGGGACGTCCTTCTGCTACGTCCCTTCGGCCCTCAATCCAGC
GGACCTTCCTTCCCGCGGCCTGCTGCCGGCTCTGCGGCCTCTTCCGCGTCTTCGCCTTCGCCCTCAGACG
AGTCGGATCTCCCTTTGGGCCGCCTCCCCGCGTCGACTTTAAGACCAATGACTTACAAGGCAGCTGTAGA
TCTTAGCCACTTTTTAAAAGAAAAGGGGGGACTGGAAGGGCTAATTCACTCCCAACGAAGACAAGATCTG
CTTTTTGCTTGTACTGGGTCTCTCTGGTTAGACCAGATCTGAGCCTGGGAGCTCTCTGGCTAACTAGGGA
ACCCACTGCTTAAGCCTCAATAAAGCTTGCCTTGAGTGCTTCAAGTAGTGTGTGCCCGTCTGTTGTGTGA
CTCTGGTAACTAGAGATCCCTCAGACCCTTTTAGTCAGTGTGGAAAATCTCTAGCAGTACGTATAGTAGT
TCATGTCATCTTATTATTCAGTATTTATAACTTGCAAAGAAATGAATATCAGAGAGTGAGAGGAACTTGT
TTATTGCAGCTTATAATGGTTACAAATAAAGCAATAGCATCACAAATTTCACAAATAAAGCATTTTTTTC
ACTGCATTCTAGTTGTGGTTTGTCCAAACTCATCAATGTATCTTATCATGTCTGGCTCTAGCTATCCCGC
CCCTAACTCCGCCCATCCCGCCCCTAACTCCGCCCAGTTCCGCCCATTCTCCGCCCCATGGCTGACTAAT
TTTTTTTATTTATGCAGAGGCCGAGGCCGCCTCGGCCTCTGAGCTATTCCAGAAGTAGTGAGGAGGCTTT
TTTGGAGGCCTAGGGACGTACCCAATTCGCCCTATAGTGAGTCGTATTACGCGCGCTCACTGGCCGTCGT
TTTACAACGTCGTGACTGGGAAAACCCTGGCGTTACCCAACTTAATCGCCTTGCAGCACATCCCCCTTTC
GCCAGCTGGCGTAATAGCGAAGAGGCCCGCACCGATCGCCCTTCCCAACAGTTGCGCAGCCTGAATGGCG
AATGGG
[124 nt withheld, positions 3367-3490]
C
[91 nt withheld, positions 3492-3582]
A
[49 nt withheld, positions 3584-3632]
CCTTTGACGTTGGAGTCCACGTTCTTT
[37 nt withheld, positions 3660-3696]
ACCCTATCTCGGTCTATTCTTTTGATTTATAAGGGATTTTGCCGATTTCGGCCTATTGGTTAAAAAATGA
GCTGATTTAACAAAAATTTAACGCGAATTTTAACAAAATATTAACGCTTACAATTTAGGTGGCACTTTTC
GGGGAAATGTGCGCGGAACCCCTATTTGTTTATTTTTCTAAATACATTCAAATATGTATCCGCTCATGAG
ACAATAACCCTGATAAATGCTTCAATAATATTGAAAAAGGAAGAGTATGAGTATTCAACATTTCCGTGTC
GCCCTTATTCCCTTTTTTGCGGCATTTTGCCTTCCTGTTTTTGCTCACCCAGAAACGCTGGTGAAAGTAA
AAGATGCTGAAGATCAGTTGGGTGCACGAGTGGGTTACATCGAACTGGATCTCAACAGCGGTAAGATCCT
TGAGAGTTTTCGCCCCGAAGAACGTTTTCCAATGATGAGCACTTTTAAAGTTCTGCTATGTGGCGCGGTA
TTATCCCGTATTGACGCCGGGCAAGAGCAACTCGGTCGCCGCATACACTATTCTCAGAATGACTTGGTTG
AGTACTCACCAGTCACAGAAAAGCATCTTACGGATGGCATGACAGTAAGAGAATTATGCAGTGCTGCCAT
AACCATGAGTGATAACACTGCGGCCAACTTACTTCTGACAACGATCGGAGGACCGAAGGAGCTAACCGCT
TTTTTGCACAACATGGGGGATCATGTAACTCGCCTTGATCGTTGGGAACCGGAGCTGAATGAAGCCATAC
CAAACGACGAGCGTGACACCACGATGCCTGTAGCAATGGCAACAACGTTGCGCAAACTATTAACTGGCGA
ACTACTTACTCTAGCTTCCCGGCAACAATTAATAGACTGGATGGAGGCGGATAAAGTTGCAGGACCACTT
CTGCGCTCGGCCCTTCCGGCTGGCTGGTTTATTGCTGATAAATCTGGAGCCGGTGAGCGTGGGTCTCGCG
GTATCATTGCAGCACTGGGGCCAGATGGTAAGCCCTCCCGTATCGTAGTTATCTACACGACGGGGAGTCA
GGCAACTATGGATGAACGAAATAGACAGATCGCTGAGATAGGTGCCTCACTGATTAAGCATTGGTAACTG
TCAGACCAAGTTTACTCATATATACTTTAGATTGATTTAAAACTTCATTTTTAATTTAAAAGGATCTAGG
TGAAGATCCTTTTTGATAATCTCATGACCAAAATCCCTTAACGTGAGTTTTCGTTCCACTGAGCGTCAGA
CCCCGTAGAAAAGATCAAAGGATCTTCTTGAGATCCTTTTTTTCTGCGCGTAATCTGCTGCTTGCAAACA
AAAAAACCACCGCTACCAGCGGTGGTTTGTTTGCCGGATCAAGAGCTACCAACTCTTTTTCCGAAGGTAA
CTGGCTTCAGCAGAGCGCAGATACCAAATACTGTTCTTCTAGTGTAGCCGTAGTTAGGCCACCACTTCAA
GAACTCTGTAGCACCGCCTACATACCTCGCTCTGCTAATCCTGTTACCAGTGGCTGCTGCCAGTGGCGAT
AAGTCGTGTCTTACCGGGTTGGACTCAAGACGATAGTTACCGGATAAGGCGCAGCGGTCGGGCTGAACGG
GGGGTTCGTGCACACAGCCCAGCTTGGAGCGAACGACCTACACCGAACTGAGATACCTACAGCGTGAGCT
ATGAGAAAGCGCCACGCTTCCCGAAGGGAGAAAGGCGGACAGGTATCCGGTAAGCGGCAGGGTCGGAACA
GGAGAGCGCACGAGGGAGCTTCCAGGGGGAAACGCCTGGTATCTTTATAGTCCTGTCGGGTTTCGCCACC
TCTGACTTGAGCGTCGATTTTTGTGATGCTCGTCAGGGGGGCGGAGCCTATGGAAAAACGCCAGCAACGC
GGCCTTTTTACGGTTCCTGGCCTTTTGCTGGCCTTTTGCTCACATGTTCTTTCCTGCGTTATCCCCTGAT
TCTGTGGATAACCGTATTACCGCCTTTGAGTGAGCTGATACCGCTCGCCGCAGCCGAACGACCGAGCGCA
GCGAGTCAGTGAGCGAGGAAGCGGAAGAGCGCCCAATACGCAAACCGCCTCTCCCCGCGCGTTGGCCGAT
TCATTAATGCAGCTGGCACGACAGGTTTCCCGACTGGAAAGCGGGCAGTGAGCGCAACGCAATTAATGTG
AGTTAGCTCACTCATTAGGCACCCCAGGCTTTACACTTTATGCTTCCGGCTCGTATGTTGTGTGGAATTG
TGAGCGGATAACAATTTCACACAGGAAACAGCTATGACCATGATTACGCCAAGCGCGCAATTAACCCTCA
CTAAAGGGAACAAAAGCTGGAGCTGCAAGCTTAATGTAGTCTTATGCAATACTCTTGTAGTCTTGCAACA
TGGTAACGATGAGTTAGCAACATGCCTTACAAGGAGAGAAAAAGCACCGTGCATGCCGATTGGTGGAAGT
AAGGTGGTACGATCGTGCCTTATTAGGAAGGCAACAGACGGGTCTGACATGGATTGGACGAACCACTGAA
TTGCCGCATTGCAGAGATATTGTATTTAAGTGCCTAGCTCGATACATAAACGGGTCTCTCTGGTTAGACC
AGATCTGAGCCTGGGAGCTCTCTGGCTAACTAGGGAACCCACTGCTTAAGCCTCAATAAAGCTTGCCTTG
AGTGCTTCAAGTAGTGTGTGCCCGTCTGTTGTGTGACTCTGGTAACTAGAGATCCCTCAGACCCTTTTAG
TCAGTGTGGAAAATCTCTAGCAGTGGCGCCCGAACAGGGACTTGAAAGCGAAAGGGAAACCAGAGGAGCT
CTCTCGACGCAGGACTCGGCTTGCTGAAGCGCGCACGGCAAGAGGCGAGGGGCGGCGACTGGTGAGTACG
CCAAAAATTTTGACTAGCGGAGGCTAGAAGGAGAGAGATGGGTGCGAGAGCGTCAGTATTAAGCGGGGGA
GAATTAGATCGCGATGGGAAAAAATTCGGTTAAGGCCAGGGGGAAAGAAAAAATATAAATTAAAACATAT
AGTATGGGCAAGCAGGGAGCTAGAACGATTCGCAGTTAATCCTGGCCTGTTAGAAACATCAGAAGGCTGT
AGACAAATACTGGGACAGCTACAACCATCCCTTCAGACAGGATCAGAAGAACTTAGATCATTATATAATA
CAGTAGCAACCCTCTATTGTGTGCATCAAAGGATAGAGATAAAAGACACCAAGGAAGCTTTAGACAAGAT
AGAGGAAGAGCAAAACAAAAGTAAGACCACCGCACAGCAAGCGGCCGCTGATCTTCAGACCTGGAGGAGG
AGATATGAGGGACAATTGGAGAAGTGAATTATATAAATATAAAGTAGTAAAAATTGAACCATTAGGAGTA
GCACCCACCAAGGCAAAGAGAAGAGTGGTGCAGAGAGAAAAAAGAGCAGTGGGAATAGGAGCTTTGTTCC
TTGGGTTCTTGGGAGCAGCAGGAAGCACTATGGGCGCAGCGTCAATGACGCTGACGGTACAGGCCAGACA
ATTATTGTCTGGTATAGTGCAGCAGCAGAACAATTTGCTGAGGGCTATTGAGGCGCAACAGCATCTGTTG
CAACTCACAGTCTGGGGCATCAAGCAGCTCCAGGCAAGAATCCTGGCTGTGGAAAGATACCTAAAGGATC
AACAGCTCCTGGGGATTTGGGGTTGCTCTGGAAAACTCATTTGCACCACTGCTGTGCCTTGGAATGCTAG
TTGGAGTAATAAATCTCTGGAACAGATTTGGAATCACACGACCTGGATGGAGTGGGACAGAGAAATTAAC
AATTACACAAGCTTAATACACTCCTTAATTGAAGAATCGCAAAACCAGCAAGAAAAGAATGAACAAGAAT
TATTGGAATTAGATAAATGGGCAAGTTTGTGGAATTGGTTTAACATAACAAATTGGCTGTGGTATATAAA
ATTATTCATAATGATAGTAGGAGGCTTGGTAGGTTTAAGAATAGTTTTTGCTGTACTTTCTATAGTGAAT
AGAGTTAGGCAGGGATATTCACCATTATCGTTTCAGACCCACCTCCCAACCCCGAGGGGACCCAGAGAGG
GCCTATTTCCCATGATTCCTTCATATTTGCATATACGATACAAGGCTGTTAGAGAGATAATTAGAATTAA
TTTGACTGTAAACACAAAGATATTAGTACAAAATACGTGACGTAGAAAGTAATAATTTCTTGGGTAGTTT
GCAGTTTTAAAATTATGTTTTAAAATGGACTATCATATGCTTACCGTAACTTGAAAGTATTTCGATTTCT
TGGCTTTATATATCTTGTGGAAAGGACGAAACACCGAACCTGACAGCATCGAGCGAGTTTTAGAGCTAGA
AATAGCAAGTTAAAATAAGGCTAGTCCGTTATCAACTTGAAAAAGTGGCACCGAGTCGGTGCTTTTTTAA
GCTTGGCGTAACTAGATCTTGAGACAAATGGCAGTATTCATCCACAATTTTAAAAGAAAAGGGGGGATTG
GGGGGTACAGTGCAGGGGAAAGAATAGTAGACATAATAGCAACAGACATACAAACTAAAGAATTACAAAA
ACAAATTACAAAAATTCAAAATTTTCGGGTTTATTACAGGGACAGCAGAGATCCACTTTGGCGCCGGCTC
GAGGGGG
Features (pLannotate 1.2.2; 29 found; start..end, strand, type, name):
     14..80      +  CDS            small t antigen (fragment): SV40 (simian virus 40) small t antigen
    106..317     +  promoter       EF-1α core promoter: core promoter for human elongation factor EF-1α
    318..1256    +  intron         EF-1α intron A: intron upstream of the start codon of human EF-1α
   1278..1877    +  CDS            PuroR (fragment): puromycin N-acetyltransferase; pac from Streptomyces; confers resistance to puromycin
   1893..2481    +  misc_feature   WPRE: woodchuck hepatitis virus posttranscriptional regulatory element
   2532..2551    +  misc_feature   cPPT/CTS (fragment): central polypurine tract and central termination sequence of HIV-1
   2553..2786    +  LTR            3' LTR (ΔU3): self-inactivating 3' long terminal repeat (LTR) from HIV-1
   2864..2985    +  polyA_signal   SV40 poly(A) signal: SV40 polyadenylation signal
   3025..3160    +  rep_origin     SV40 ori: SV40 origin of replication
   3181..3199    -  promoter       T7 promoter: promoter for bacteriophage T7 RNA polymerase
   3207..3362    +  CDS            lacZα (fragment): LacZα fragment of β-galactosidase; lacZ fragment
   3367..3795    +  rep_origin     f1 ori (sequence partly withheld): f1 bacteriophage origin of replication; arrow indicates direction of (+) strand synthesis
   3848..3952    +  promoter       AmpR promoter: bla
   3953..4813    +  CDS            AmpR: β-lactamase; bla; confers resistance to ampicillin, carbenicillin, and related antibiotics
   4984..5572    +  rep_origin     ori: high-copy-number ColE1/pMB1/pBR322/pUC origin of replication
   5755..5847    +  CDS            lacI (fragment): lac repressor; lacI; The lac repressor binds to the lac operator to inhibit transcription in E. coli. This inhibition can be relieved by adding lactose or isopropyl-β-D-thiogalactopyranoside (IPTG).
   5860..5881    +  protein_bind   CAP binding site: CAP binding activates transcription in the presence of cAMP. E. coli catabolite activator protein
   5896..5926    +  promoter       lac promoter: promoter for the E. coli lac operon
   5934..5950    +  protein_bind   lac operator: The lac repressor binds to the lac operator to inhibit transcription in E. coli. This inhibition can be relieved by adding lactose or isopropyl-β-D-thiogalactopyranoside (IPTG). lac repressor encoded by lacI
   5995..6013    +  promoter       T3 promoter: promoter for bacteriophage T3 RNA polymerase
   6041..6267    +  promoter       RSV promoter: Rous sarcoma virus enhancer/promoter
   6268..6448    +  LTR            5' LTR (truncated): truncated 5' long terminal repeat (LTR) from HIV-1
   6495..6620    +  misc_feature   HIV-1 Ψ: packaging signal of human immunodeficiency virus type 1
   6604..6967    +  CDS            HIV-1 gag (fragment): gag protein from human immunodeficiency virus 1; gag
   7113..7346    +  misc_feature   RRE: The Rev response element (RRE) of HIV-1 allows for Rev-dependent mRNA export from the nucleus to the cytoplasm.
   7723..7749    +  CDS            Rev (fragment): human immunodeficiency virus 1 (HIV-1) Rev protein; rev; enhances nuclear export of unspliced and incompletely spliced viral mRNAs
   7753..7993    +  promoter       U6 promoter: RNA polymerase III promoter for human U6 snRNA
   8023..8098    +  misc_RNA       gRNA scaffold: guide RNA scaffold for the Streptococcus pyogenes CRISPR/Cas9 system
   8154..8271    +  misc_feature   cPPT/CTS: central polypurine tract and central termination sequence of HIV-1
