[The description below was written by a language model from this plasmid's Addgene catalogue record and pLannotate feature annotations shown in this document.]
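Description:
ABCC1 gRNA (BRDN0001149178) is a third-generation lentiviral CRISPR guide plasmid built on the lentiGuide-Puro backbone and designed to target human ABCC1 (also known as MRP1), with the guide designed against the reference transcript NM_004996.3. In bacteria it is maintained as a high-copy plasmid through a ColE1/pUC-type origin and selected with ampicillin via the β-lactamase gene. An f1 origin, an SV40 origin and residual lac and T7/T3 promoter elements from the cloning backbone are also annotated.

The transfer cassette is framed by an RSV promoter fused to a truncated HIV-1 5' LTR, which makes genomic RNA production Tat-independent, and by a self-inactivating ΔU3 3' LTR followed by an SV40 polyadenylation signal. Between the LTRs lie the Ψ packaging signal with a partial gag sequence, the Rev response element for nuclear export of the viral RNA, and a cPPT/CTS that aids nuclear import of the provirus. The payload consists of two expression units. A human U6 RNA polymerase III promoter drives the ABCC1-specific spacer joined to the Streptococcus pyogenes Cas9 gRNA scaffold. An EF-1α core promoter with its intron A drives puromycin N-acetyltransferase, with a WPRE downstream to enhance transcript expression, allowing puromycin selection of transduced mammalian cells.

The plasmid does not encode Cas9, so it is meant to be used alongside a separate Cas9 vector such as lentiCas9-Blast or in cells that already express Cas9. It then directs cleavage at ABCC1, typically for gene knockout. The record links it to a human kinome gRNA library built using optimized sgRNA design rules.
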