Addgene plasmid #76860: ABCC1 gRNA (BRDN0001149178)
Purpose: 3rd generation lentiviral gRNA plasmid targeting human ABCC1
Depositing lab: John Doench & David Root. Depositing organization: Broad Institute. Publication: Optimized sgRNA design to maximize activity and minimize off-target effects of CRISPR-Cas9. Doench JG, Fusi N, Sullender M, Hegde M, Vaimberg EW, Donovan KF, Smith I, Tothova Z, Wilen C, Orchard R, Virgin HW, Listgarten J, Root DE. Nat Biotechnol. 2016 Jan 18. doi: 10.1038/nbt.3437. PubMed 26780180.
Backbone
  Vector backbone: lentiGuide-Puro
  Backbone manufacturer: Zhang Lab (Addgene plasmid # 52963)
  Vector type: Mammalian Expression, Lentiviral, CRISPR
  Selectable markers: Puromycin
Growth in bacteria
  Bacterial resistance: Ampicillin, 100 μg/mL
  Growth temperature: 37°C
  Growth strain: DH5alpha
  Copy number: High Copy
Gene/Insert
  Gene/Insert name: ABCC1 (alt names: ABCC1; NM_004996.3)
  gRNA/shRNA sequence: AACCTGACAGCATCGAGCGA
  Species: H. sapiens (human)
  Entrez Gene: ABCC1 (a.k.a. ABC29, ABCC, DFNA77, GS-X, MRP, MRP1)
  Promoter: hU6
  Cloning method: Unknown
  Sequencing primers: 5′ U6-F; 3′ pS2-R
Terms and licenses: Academic/Nonprofit Terms; Industry Terms: Not Available to Industry
Depositor comments: The gRNA was designed to target the following Genbank reference sequence(s): NM_004996.3. Note that this plasmid does NOT contain Cas9. It should be used in conjunction with lentiCas9-Blast (Addgene #52962) or otherwise with cell lines already expressing Cas9. Browse the full kinome gRNA library at http://www.addgene.org/pooled-library/broadgpp-human-kinome/ or visit http://www.broadinstitute.org/rnai/public/ for detailed protocols and information.
How to cite: ABCC1 gRNA (BRDN0001149178) was a gift from John Doench & David Root (Addgene plasmid # 76860 ; http://n2t.net/addgene:76860 ; RRID:Addgene_76860)
