>Addgene plasmid #76860 | ABCC1 gRNA (BRDN0001149178) | depositor partial sequence | sequence record 144320 | Target Sequence
AACCTGACAGCATCGAGCGA
