>Addgene plasmid #76860 | ABCC1 gRNA (BRDN0001149178) | addgene partial sequence | sequence record 186647 | hU6-F
AGAAAGTAATAATTTCTTGGGTAGTTTGCAGTTTTAAAATTATGTTTTAAAATGGACTATCATATGCTTA
CCGTAACTTGAAAGTATTTCGATTTCTTGGCTTTATATATCTTGTGGAAAGGACGAAACACCGAACCTGA
CAGCATCGAGCGAGTTTTAGAGCTAGAAATAGCAAGTTAAAATAAGGCTAGTCCGTTATCAACTTGAAAA
AGTGGCACCGAGTCGGTGCTTTTTTAAGCTTGGCGTAACTAGATCTTGAGACAAATGGCAGTATTCATCC
ACAATTTTAAAAGAAAAGGGGGGATTGGGGGGTACAGTGCAGGGGAAAGAATAGTAGACATAATAGCAAC
AGACATACAAACTAAAGAATTACAAAAACAAATTACAAAAATTCAAAATTTTCGGGTTTATTACAGGGAC
AGCAGAGATCCACTTTGGCGCCGGCTCGAGGGGGCCCGGGTGCAAAGATGGATAAAGTTTTAAACAGAGA
GGAATCTTTGCAGCTAATGGACCTTCTAGGTCTTGAAAGGAGTGGGAATTGGCTCCGGTGCCCGTCAGTG
GGCAGAGCGC
